>Addgene plasmid #214230 | pET28-His6-SUMO-cSrc-SH2-AviTag | addgene full sequence | sequence record 422831 | Addgene NGS Result
TAATGCAGAAGAAGACCATGGGCTGGGAGGCCTCCTCCGAGCGGATGTACCCCGAGGACGGCGCCCTGAA
GGGCGAGATCAAGCAGAGGCTGAAGCTGAAGGACGGCGGCCACTACGACGCTGAGGTCAAGACCACCTAC
AAGGCCAAGAAGCCCGTGCAGCTGCCCGGCGCCTACAACGTCAACATCAAGTTGGACATCACCTCCCACA
ACGAGGACTACACCATCGTGGAACAGTACGAACGCGCCGAGGGCCGCCACTCCACCGGCGGCATGGACGA
GCTGTACAAGTAAAGCGGCCGCGACTCTAGATCATAATCAGCCATACCACATTTGTAGAGGTTTTACTTG
CTTTAAAAAACCTCCCACACCTCCCCCTGAACCTGAAACATAAAATGAATGCAATTGTTGTTGTTAACTT
GTTTATTGCAGCTTATAATGGTTACAAATAAAGCAATAGCATCACAAATTTCACAAATAAAGCATTTTTT
TCACTGCATTCTAGTTGTGGTTTGTCCAAACTCATCAATGTATCTTAACGCGTAAATTGTAAGCGTTAAT
ATTTTGTTAAAATTCGCGTTAAATTTTTGTTAAATCAGCTCATTTTTTAACCAATAGGCCGAAATCGGCA
AAATCCCTTATAAATCAAAAGAATAGACCGAGATAGGGT
[37 nt withheld, positions 670-706]
AAAGAACGTGGACTCCAACGTCAAAGG
[49 nt withheld, positions 734-782]
T
[91 nt withheld, positions 784-874]
G
[124 nt withheld, positions 876-999]
CAGGTGGCACTTTTCGGGGAAATGTGCGCGGAACCCCTATTTGTTTATTTTTCTAAATACATTCAAATAT
GTATCCGCTCATGAGACAATAACCCTGATAAATGCTTCAATAATATTGAAAAAGGAAGAGTCCTGAGGCG
GAAAGAACCAGCTGTGGAATGTGTGTCAGTTAGGGTGTGGAAAGTCCCCAGGCTCCCCAGCAGGCAGAAG
TATGCAAAGCATGCATCTCAATTAGTCAGCAACCAGGTGTGGAAAGTCCCCAGGCTCCCCAGCAGGCAGA
AGTATGCAAAGCATGCATCTCAATTAGTCAGCAACCATAGTCCCGCCCCTAACTCCGCCCATCCCGCCCC
TAACTCCGCCCAGTTCCGCCCATTCTCCGCCCCATGGCTGACTAATTTTTTTTATTTATGCAGAGGCCGA
GGCCGCCTCGGCCTCTGAGCTATTCCAGAAGTAGTGAGGAGGCTTTTTTGGAGGCCTAGGCTTTTGCAAA
GATCGATCAAGAGACAGGATGAGGATCGTTTCGCATGATTGAACAAGATGGATTGCACGCAGGTTCTCCG
GCCGCTTGGGTGGAGAGGCTATTCGGCTATGACTGGGCACAACAGACAATCGGCTGCTCTGATGCCGCCG
TGTTCCGGCTGTCAGCGCAGGGGCGCCCGGTTCTTTTTGTCAAGACCGACCTGTCCGGTGCCCTGAATGA
ACTGCAAGACGAGGCAGCGCGGCTATCGTGGCTGGCCACGACGGGCGTTCCTTGCGCAGCTGTGCTCGAC
GTTGTCACTGAAGCGGGAAGGGACTGGCTGCTATTGGGCGAAGTGCCGGGGCAGGATCTCCTGTCATCTC
ACCTTGCTCCTGCCGAGAAAGTATCCATCATGGCTGATGCAATGCGGCGGCTGCATACGCTTGATCCGGC
TACCTGCCCATTCGACCACCAAGCGAAACATCGCATCGAGCGAGCACGTACTCGGATGGAAGCCGGTCTT
GTCGATCAGGATGATCTGGACGAAGAGCATCAGGGGCTCGCGCCAGCCGAACTGTTCGCCAGGCTCAAGG
CGAGCATGCCCGACGGCGAGGATCTCGTCGTGACCCATGGCGATGCCTGCTTGCCGAATATCATGGTGGA
AAATGGCCGCTTTTCTGGATTCATCGACTGTGGCCGGCTGGGTGTGGCGGACCGCTATCAGGACATAGCG
TTGGCTACCCGTGATATTGCTGAAGAGCTTGGCGGCGAATGGGCTGACCGCTTCCTCGTGCTTTACGGTA
TCGCCGCTCCCGATTCGCAGCGCATCGCCTTCTATCGCCTTCTTGACGAGTTCTTCTGAGCGGGACTCTG
GGGTTCGAAATGACCGACCAAGCGACGCCCAACCTGCCATCACGAGATTTCGATTCCACCGCCGCCTTCT
ATGAAAGGTTGGGCTTCGGAATCGTTTTCCGGGACGCCGGCTGGATGATCCTCCAGCGCGGGGATCTCAT
GCTGGAGTTCTTCGCCCACCCTAGGGGGAGGCTAACTGAAACACGGAAGGAGACAATACCGGAAGGAACC
CGCGCTATGACGGCAATAAAAAGACAGAATAAAACGCACGGTGTTGGGTCGTTTGTTCATAAACGCGGGG
TTCGGTCCCAGGGCTGGCACTCTGTCGATACCCCACCGAGACCCCATTGGGGCCAATACGCCCGCGTTTC
TTCCTTTTCCCCACCCCACCCCCCAAGTTCGGGTGAAGGCCCAGGGCTCGCAGCCAACGTCGGGGCGGCA
GGCCCTGCCATAGCCTCAGGTTACTCATATATACTTTAGATTGATTTAAAACTTCATTTTTAATTTAAAA
GGATCTAGGTGAAGATCCTTTTTGATAATCTCATGACCAAAATCCCTTAACGTGAGTTTTCGTTCCACTG
AGCGTCAGACCCCGTAGAAAAGATCAAAGGATCTTCTTGAGATCCTTTTTTTCTGCGCGTAATCTGCTGC
TTGCAAACAAAAAAACCACCGCTACCAGCGGTGGTTTGTTTGCCGGATCAAGAGCTACCAACTCTTTTTC
CGAAGGTAACTGGCTTCAGCAGAGCGCAGATACCAAATACTGTTCTTCTAGTGTAGCCGTAGTTAGGCCA
CCACTTCAAGAACTCTGTAGCACCGCCTACATACCTCGCTCTGCTAATCCTGTTACCAGTGGCTGCTGCC
AGTGGCGATAAGTCGTGTCTTACCGGGTTGGACTCAAGACGATAGTTACCGGATAAGGCGCAGCGGTCGG
GCTGAACGGGGGGTTCGTGCACACAGCCCAGCTTGGAGCGAACGACCTACACCGAACTGAGATACCTACA
GCGTGAGCTATGAGAAAGCGCCACGCTTCCCGAAGGGAGAAAGGCGGACAGGTATCCGGTAAGCGGCAGG
GTCGGAACAGGAGAGCGCACGAGGGAGCTTCCAGGGGGAAACGCCTGGTATCTTTATAGTCCTGTCGGGT
TTCGCCACCTCTGACTTGAGCGTCGATTTTTGTGATGCTCGTCAGGGGGGCGGAGCCTATGGAAAAACGC
CAGCAACGCGGCCTTTTTACGGTTCCTGGCCTTTTGCTGGCCTTTTGCTCACATGTTCTTTCCTGCGTTA
TCCCCTGATTCTGTGGATAACCGTATTACCGCCATGCATTAGTTATTAATAGTAATCAATTACGGGGTCA
TTAGTTCATAGCCCATATATGGAGTTCCGCGTTACATAACTTACGGTAAATGGCCCGCCTGGCTGACCGC
CCAACGACCCCCGCCCATTGACGTCAATAATGACGTATGTTCCCATAGTAACGCCAATAGGGACTTTCCA
TTGACGTCAATGGGTGGAGTATTTACGGTAAACTGCCCACTTGGCAGTACATCAAGTGTATCATATGCCA
AGTACGCCCCCTATTGACGTCAATGACGGTAAATGGCCCGCCTGGCATTATGCCCAGTACATGACCTTAT
GGGACTTTCCTACTTGGCAGTACATCTACGTATTAGTCATCGCTATTACCATGGTGATGCGGTTTTGGCA
GTACATCAATGGGCGTGGATAGCGGTTTGACTCACGGGGATTTCCAAGTCTCCACCCCATTGACGTCAAT
GGGAGTTTGTTTTGGCACCAAAATCAACGGGACTTTCCAAAATGTCGTAACAACTCCGCCCCATTGACGC
AAATGGGCGGTAGGCGTGTACGGTGGGAGGTCTATATAAGCAGAGCTGGTTTAGTGAACCGTCAGATCCG
CTAGCGCTACCGGACTCAGATCTCGAGCGCCACCATGGCGGCCCCGGGCGCCCGGCGTCCGCTGCTCCTG
TTGCTGCTGGCAGGCCTTGCACACAGCGCCCCAGCACTGTTCGAGGTGAAAGACAACAACGGCACAGCGT
GTATAATGGCCAGCTTCTCTGCCTCCTTTCTGACCACCTATGAGGCTGGACATGTTTCTAAGGTCTCGAA
TATGACCCTGCCAGCCTCTGCAGAAGTCCTGAAGAATAGCAGCTCTTGTGGTGAAAAGAATGCTTCTGAG
CCCACCCTCGCAATCACCTTTGGAGAAGGATATTTACTGAAACTCACCTTCACAAAAAACACAACACGTT
ACAGTGTCCAGCACATGTATTTCACATATAACCTGTCAGACACACAATTCTTTCCCAATGCCAGCTCCAA
AGGGCCCGACACTGTGGATTCCACAACTGACATCAAGGCAGACATCAACAAAACATACCGATGTGTCAGC
GACATCAGGGTCTACATGAAGAATGTGACCATTGTGCTCTGGGACGCTACTATCCAGGCCTACCTGCCGA
GTAGCAACTTCAGCAAGGAAGAGACACGCTGCCCACAGGATCAACCTTCCCCAACTACTGGGCCACCCAG
CCCCTCACCACCACTTGTGCCCACAAACCCCAGTGTGTCCAAGTACAATGTGACTGGTGACAATGGAACC
TGCCTGCTGGCCTCTATGGCACTGCAACTCAACATCACCTACATGAAGAAGGACAACACGACTGTGACCA
GAGCATTCAACATCAACCCAAGTGACAAATATAGTGGGACTTGCGGTGCCCAGTTGGTGACCCTGAAGGT
GGGGAACAAGAGCAGAGTCCTGGAGCTGCAGTTTGGGATGAATGCCACTTCTAGCCTGTTTTTCCTGCAA
GGAGTTCAGTTGAACATGACTCTTCCTGATGCCATAGAGCCCACGTTCAGCACCTCCAACTATTCCCTGA
AAGCTCTTCAGGCCAGTGTCGGCAACTCATACAAGTGCAACAGTGAGGAGCACATCTTTGTCAGCAAGGC
GCTCGCCCTCAATGTCTTCAGCGTGCAAGTCCAGGCTTTCAGGGTAGAAAGTGACAGGTTTGGGTCTGTG
GAAGAGTGTGTACAGGACGGTAACAACATGCTGATCCCCATTGCTGTGGGCGGGGCCCTGGCAGGGCTGG
TCCTCATCGTCCTCATCGCCTACCTCATCGGCAGGAAGAGGAGTCACGCGGGCTATCAGACCATCTCGGA
ATTCGGCTCCACCGGCTCCACCGGCTCCACCGGCGCGGATCCACCGGTCGCCACCATGGTGAGCAAGGGC
GAGGAGGATAACATGGCCATCATCAAGGAGTTCATGCGCTTCAAGGTGCACATGGAGGGCTCCGTGAACG
GCCACGAGTTCGAGATCGAGGGCGAGGGCGAGGGCCGCCCCTACGAGGGCACCCAGACCGCCAAGCTGAA
GGTGACCAAGGGTGGCCCCCTGCCCTTCGCCTGGGACATCCTGTCCCCTCAGTTCATGTACGGCTCCAAG
GCCTACGTGAAGCACCCCGCCGACATCCCCGACTACTTGAAGCTGTCCTTCCCCGAGGGCTTCAAGTGGG
AGCGCGTGATGAACTTCGAGGACGGCGGCGTGGTGACCGTGACCCAGGACTCCTCCCTGCAGGACGGCGA
GTTCATCTACAAGGTGAAGCTGCGCGGCACCAACTTCCCCTCCGACGGCCCCG
Features (pLannotate 1.2.2; 15 found; start..end, strand, type, name):
    310..393     +  CDS            large T antigen (fragment): large T antigen from SV40 (simian virus 40)
    416..537     +  polyA_signal   SV40 poly(A) signal: SV40 polyadenylation signal
    571..999     -  rep_origin     f1 ori (sequence partly withheld): f1 bacteriophage origin of replication; arrow indicates direction of (+) strand synthesis
   1026..1130    +  promoter       AmpR promoter: bla
   1132..1489    +  promoter       SV40 promoter: SV40 enhancer and early promoter
   1524..2318    +  CDS            NeoR/KanR: aminoglycoside phosphotransferase from Tn5; aph(3')-II (or nptII); confers resistance to neomycin, kanamycin, and G418 (Geneticin®)
   2339..2491    +  CDS            ble (fragment): BLE_KLEPN - Experimental evidence at protein level: Swiss-Prot protein existence level 1. Binding protein with a strong affinity to the bleomycin family of antibiotics. Binds to CL990; an antimitotic-antibiotic compound. From Klebsiella pneumoniae.
   2550..2597    +  polyA_signal   HSV TK poly(A) signal: herpes simplex virus thymidine kinase polyadenylation signal (Cole and Stacy, 1985)
   2688..2704    -  polyA_signal   bGH poly(A) signal (fragment): bovine growth hormone polyadenylation signal
   2926..3514    +  rep_origin     ori: high-copy-number ColE1/pMB1/pBR322/pUC origin of replication
   3689..3992    +  enhancer       CMV enhancer: human cytomegalovirus immediate early enhancer
   3993..4196    +  promoter       CMV promoter: human cytomegalovirus (CMV) immediate early promoter
   4219..4247    +  misc_feature   MCS (fragment): multiple cloning site
   4254..5475    +  CDS            LAMP1 (fragment): rat lysosome-associated membrane glycoprotein 1
   5535..290     +  CDS            mCherry (across the origin): mCherry is a basic (constitutively fluorescent) red fluorescent protein published in 2004, derived from Discosoma sp.. It is reported to be a very rapidly-maturing monomer with low acid sensitivity.
