>Addgene plasmid #214230 | pET28-His6-SUMO-cSrc-SH2-AviTag | addgene full sequence | sequence record 429073 | Addgene NGS Result
TTGGCGAATGGG
[124 nt withheld, positions 13-136]
C
[91 nt withheld, positions 138-228]
A
[49 nt withheld, positions 230-278]
CCTTTGACGTTGGAGTCCACGTTCTTT
[37 nt withheld, positions 306-342]
ACCCTATCTCGGTCTATTCTTTTGATTTATAAGGGATTTTGCCGATTTCGGCCTATTGGTTAAAAAATGA
GCTGATTTAACAAAAATTTAACGCGAATTTTAACAAAATATTAACGCTTACAATTTAGGTGGCACTTTTC
GGGGAAATGTGCGCGGAACCCCTATTTGTTTATTTTTCTAAATACATTCAAATATGTATCCGCTCATGAA
TTAATTCTTAGAAAAACTCATCGAGCATCAAATGAAACTGCAATTTATTCATATCAGGATTATCAATACC
ATATTTTTGAAAAAGCCGTTTCTGTAATGAAGGAGAAAACTCACCGAGGCAGTTCCATAGGATGGCAAGA
TCCTGGTATCGGTCTGCGATTCCGACTCGTCCAACATCAATACAACCTATTAATTTCCCCTCGTCAAAAA
TAAGGTTATCAAGTGAGAAATCACCATGAGTGACGACTGAATCCGGTGAGAATGGCAAAAGTTTATGCAT
TTCTTTCCAGACTTGTTCAACAGGCCAGCCATTACGCTCGTCATCAAAATCACTCGCATCAACCAAACCG
TTATTCATTCGTGATTGCGCCTGAGCGAGACGAAATACGCGATCGCTGTTAAAAGGACAATTACAAACAG
GAATCGAATGCAACCGGCGCAGGAACACTGCCAGCGCATCAACAATATTTTCACCTGAATCAGGATATTC
TTCTAATACCTGGAATGCTGTTTTCCCGGGGATCGCAGTGGTGAGTAACCATGCATCATCAGGAGTACGG
ATAAAATGCTTGATGGTCGGAAGAGGCATAAATTCCGTCAGCCAGTTTAGTCTGACCATCTCATCTGTAA
CATCATTGGCAACGCTACCTTTGCCATGTTTCAGAAACAACTCTGGCGCATCGGGCTTCCCATACAATCG
ATAGATTGTCGCACCTGATTGCCCGACATTATCGCGAGCCCATTTATACCCATATAAATCAGCATCCATG
TTGGAATTTAATCGCGGCCTAGAGCAAGACGTTTCCCGTTGAATATGGCTCATAACACCCCTTGTATTAC
TGTTTATGTAAGCAGACAGTTTTATTGTTCATGACCAAAATCCCTTAACGTGAGTTTTCGTTCCACTGAG
CGTCAGACCCCGTAGAAAAGATCAAAGGATCTTCTTGAGATCCTTTTTTTCTGCGCGTAATCTGCTGCTT
GCAAACAAAAAAACCACCGCTACCAGCGGTGGTTTGTTTGCCGGATCAAGAGCTACCAACTCTTTTTCCG
AAGGTAACTGGCTTCAGCAGAGCGCAGATACCAAATACTGTCCTTCTAGTGTAGCCGTAGTTAGGCCACC
ACTTCAAGAACTCTGTAGCACCGCCTACATACCTCGCTCTGCTAATCCTGTTACCAGTGGCTGCTGCCAG
TGGCGATAAGTCGTGTCTTACCGGGTTGGACTCAAGACGATAGTTACCGGATAAGGCGCAGCGGTCGGGC
TGAACGGGGGGTTCGTGCACACAGCCCAGCTTGGAGCGAACGACCTACACCGAACTGAGATACCTACAGC
GTGAGCTATGAGAAAGCGCCACGCTTCCCGAAGGGAGAAAGGCGGACAGGTATCCGGTAAGCGGCAGGGT
CGGAACAGGAGAGCGCACGAGGGAGCTTCCAGGGGGAAACGCCTGGTATCTTTATAGTCCTGTCGGGTTT
CGCCACCTCTGACTTGAGCGTCGATTTTTGTGATGCTCGTCAGGGGGGCGGAGCCTATGGAAAAACGCCA
GCAACGCGGCCTTTTTACGGTTCCTGGCCTTTTGCTGGCCTTTTGCTCACATGTTCTTTCCTGCGTTATC
CCCTGATTCTGTGGATAACCGTATTACCGCCTTTGAGTGAGCTGATACCGCTCGCCGCAGCCGAACGACC
GAGCGCAGCGAGTCAGTGAGCGAGGAAGCGGAAGAGCGCCTGATGCGGTATTTTCTCCTTACGCATCTGT
GCGGTATTTCACACCGCAATGGTGCACTCTCAGTACAATCTGCTCTGATGCCGCATAGTTAAGCCAGTAT
ACACTCCGCTATCGCTACGTGACTGGGTCATGGCTGCGCCCCGACACCCGCCAACACCCGCTGACGCGCC
CTGACGGGCTTGTCTGCTCCCGGCATCCGCTTACAGACAAGCTGTGACCGTCTCCGGGAGCTGCATGTGT
CAGAGGTTTTCACCGTCATCACCGAAACGCGCGAGGCAGCTGCGGTAAAGCTCATCAGCGTGGTCGTGAA
GCGATTCACAGATGTCTGCCTGTTCATCCGCGTCCAGCTCGTTGAGTTTCTCCAGAAGCGTTAATGTCTG
GCTTCTGATAAAGCGGGCCATGTTAAGGGCGGTTTTTTCCTGTTTGGTCACTGATGCCTCCGTGTAAGGG
GGATTTCTGTTCATGGGGGTAATGATACCGATGAAACGAGAGAGGATGCTCACGATACGGGTTACTGATG
ATGAACATGCCCGGTTACTGGAACGTTGTGAGGGTAAACAACTGGCGGTATGGATGCGGCGGGACCAGAG
AAAAATCACTCAGGGTCAATGCCAGCGCTTCGTTAATACAGATGTAGGTGTTCCACAGGGTAGCCAGCAG
CATCCTGCGATGCAGATCCGGAACATAATGGTGCAGGGCGCTGACTTCCGCGTTTCCAGACTTTACGAAA
CACGGAAACCGAAGACCATTCATGTTGTTGCTCAGGTCGCAGACGTTTTGCAGCAGCAGTCGCTTCACGT
TCGCTCGCGTATCGGTGATTCATTCTGCTAACCAGTAAGGCAACCCCGCCAGCCTAGCCGGGTCCTCAAC
GACAGGAGCACGATCATGCGCACCCGTGGGGCCGCCATGCCGGCGATAATGGCCTGCTTCTCGCCGAAAC
GTTTGGTGGCGGGACCAGTGACGAAGGCTTGAGCGAGGGCGTGCAAGATTCCGAATACCGCAAGCGACAG
GCCGATCATCGTCGCGCTCCAGCGAAAGCGGTCCTCGCCGAAAATGACCCAGAGCGCTGCCGGCACCTGT
CCTACGAGTTGCATGATAAAGAAGACAGTCATAAGTGCGGCGACGATAGTCATGCCCCGCGCCCACCGGA
AGGAGCTGACTGGGTTGAAGGCTCTCAAGGGCATCGGTCGAGATCCCGGTGCCTAATGAGTGAGCTAACT
TACATTAATTGCGTTGCGCTCACTGCCCGCTTTCCAGTCGGGAAACCTGTCGTGCCAGCTGCATTAATGA
ATCGGCCAACGCGCGGGGAGAGGCGGTTTGCGTATTGGGCGCCAGGGTGGTTTTTCTTTTCACCAGTGAG
ACGGGCAACAGCTGATTGCCCTTCACCGCCTGGCCCTGAGAGAGTTGCAGCAAGCGGTCCACGCTGGTTT
GCCCCAGCAGGCGAAAATCCTGTTTGATGGTGGTTAACGGCGGGATATAACATGAGCTGTCTTCGGTATC
GTCGTATCCCACTACCGAGATGTCCGCACCAACGCGCAGCCCGGACTCGGTAATGGCGCGCATTGCGCCC
AGCGCCATCTGATCGTTGGCAACCAGCATCGCAGTGGGAACGATGCCCTCATTCAGCATTTGCATGGTTT
GTTGAAAACCGGACATGGCACTCCAGTCGCCTTCCCGTTCCGCTATCGGCTGAATTTGATTGCGAGTGAG
ATATTTATGCCAGCCAGCCAGACGCAGACGCGCCGAGACAGAACTTAATGGGCCCGCTAACAGCGCGATT
TGCTGGTGACCCAATGCGACCAGATGCTCCACGCCCAGTCGCGTACCGTCTTCATGGGAGAAAATAATAC
TGTTGATGGGTGTCTGGTCAGAGACATCAAGAAATAACGCCGGAACATTAGTGCAGGCAGCTTCCACAGC
AATGGCATCCTGGTCATCCAGCGGATAGTTAATGATCAGCCCACTGACGCGTTGCGCGAGAAGATTGTGC
ACCGCCGCTTTACAGGCTTCGACGCCGCTTCGTTCTACCATCGACACCACCACGCTGGCACCCAGTTGAT
CGGCGCGAGATTTAATCGCCGCGACAATTTGCGACGGCGCGTGCAGGGCCAGACTGGAGGTGGCAACGCC
AATCAGCAACGACTGTTTGCCCGCCAGTTGTTGTGCCACGCGGTTGGGAATGTAATTCAGCTCCGCCATC
GCCGCTTCCACTTTTTCCCGCGTTTTCGCAGAAACGTGGCTGGCCTGGTTCACCACGCGGGAAACGGTCT
GATAAGAGACACCGGCATACTCTGCGACATCGTATAACGTTACTGGTTTCACATTCACCACCCTGAATTG
ACTCTCTTCCGGGCGCTATCATGCCATACCGCGAAAGGTTTTGCGCCATTCGATGGTGTCCGGGATCTCG
ACGCTCTCCCTTATGCGACTCCTGCATTAGGAAGCAGCCCAGTAGTAGGTTGAGGCCGTTGAGCACCGCC
GCCGCAAGGAATGGTGCATGCAAGGAGATGGCGCCCAACAGTCCCCCGGCCACGGGGCCTGCCACCATAC
CCACGCCGAAACAAGCGCTCATGAGCCCGAAGTGGCGAGCCCGATCTTCCCCATCGGTGATGTCGGCGAT
ATAGGCGCCAGCAACCGCACCTGTGGCGCCGGTGATGCCGGCCACGATGCGTCCGGCGTAGAGGATCGAG
ATCGATCTCGATCCCGCGAAATTAATACGACTCACTATAGGGGAATTGTGAGCGGATAACAATTCCCCTC
TAGAAATAATTTTGTTTAACTTTAAGAAGGAGATATACATATGGGCAGCAGCCATCATCATCATCATCAC
GGCAGCGGCCTGGTGCCGCGCGGCAGCGCTAGCATGTCGGACTCAGAAGTCAATCAAGAAGCTAAGCCAG
AGGTCAAGCCAGAAGTCAAGCCTGAGACTCACATCAATTTAAAGGTGTCCGATGGATCTTCAGAGATCTT
CTTCAAGATCAAAAAGACCACTCCTTTAAGAAGGCTGATGGAAGCGTTCGCTAAAAGACAGGGTAAGGAA
ATGGACTCCTTAAGATTCTTGTACGACGGTATTAGAATTCAAGCTGATCAGACCCCTGAAGATTTGGACA
TGGAGGATAACGATATTATTGAGGCTCACAGAGAACAGATTGGTGGTTCCGACTCCATCCAGGCTGAGGA
GTGGTATTTTGGCAAGATCACCAGACGGGAGTCAGAGCGGTTACTGCTCAATGCAGAGAACCCGAGAGGG
ACCTTCCTCGTGCGAGAAAGTGAGACCACGAAAGGTGCCTACTGCCTCTCAGTGTCTGACTTCGACAACG
CCAAGGGCCTCAACGTGAAGCACTACAAGATCCGCAAGCTGGACAGCGGCGGCTTCTACATCACCTCCCG
CACCCAGTTCAACAGCCTGCAGCAGCTGGTGGCCTACTACTCCAAACACGCCGATGGCCTGTGCCACCGC
CTCACCACCGTGTGCCCCACGGGCCTGAACGATATTTTTGAAGCGCAGAAAATTGAATGGCATGAATAAC
GTCGACAAGCTTGCGGCCGCACTCGAGCACCACCACCACCACCACTGAGATCCGGCTGCTAACAAAGCCC
GAAAGGAAGCTGAGTTGGCTGCTGCCACCGCTGAGCAATAACTAGCATAACCCCTTGGGGCCTCTAAACG
GGTCTTGAGGGGTTTTTTGCTGAAAGGAGGAACTATATCCGGA
Features (pLannotate 1.2.2; 22 found; start..end, strand, type, name):
     13..441     +  rep_origin     f1 ori (sequence partly withheld): f1 bacteriophage origin of replication; arrow indicates direction of (+) strand synthesis
    494..551     +  promoter       AmpR promoter (fragment): bla
    560..1375    -  CDS            KanR: aminoglycoside phosphotransferase; aph(3')-Ia; confers resistance to kanamycin in bacteria or G418 (Geneticin®) in eukaryotes
   1497..2085    +  rep_origin     ori: high-copy-number ColE1/pMB1/pBR322/pUC origin of replication
   2271..2410    -  misc_feature   bom: basis of mobility region from pBR322
   2512..2703    -  CDS            rop: Rop protein, which maintains plasmids at low copy number; rop
   2720..3100    +  CDS            YPB1_ECOLX: Protein predicted: Swiss-Prot protein existence level 4. From Escherichia coli.
   3172..3463    -  CDS            TcR (fragment): tetracycline efflux protein; tet; confers resistance to tetracycline
   3478..3499    -  protein_bind   CAP binding site: CAP binding activates transcription in the presence of cAMP. E. coli catabolite activator protein
   3512..4594    -  CDS            lacI: lac repressor; lacI; The lac repressor binds to the lac operator to inhibit transcription in E. coli. This inhibition can be relieved by adding lactose or isopropyl-β-D-thiogalactopyranoside (IPTG).
   4595..4672    -  promoter       lacI promoter: lacI
   4680..4959    -  CDS            TcR (fragment): tetracycline efflux protein; tet; confers resistance to tetracycline
   4985..5003    +  promoter       T7 promoter: promoter for bacteriophage T7 RNA polymerase
   5004..5028    +  protein_bind   lac operator: The lac repressor binds to the lac operator to inhibit transcription in E. coli. This inhibition can be relieved by adding lactose or isopropyl-β-D-thiogalactopyranoside (IPTG). lac repressor encoded by lacI
   5043..5065    +  RBS            RBS: efficient ribosome binding site from bacteriophage T7 gene 10 (Olins and Rangwala, 1989)
   5085..5101    +  CDS            capTEV™ (fragment): composite tag for in vivo biotinylation, TEV protease cleavage, and 6xHis tagging
   5112..5129    +  CDS            thrombin site: thrombin recognition and cleavage site
   5136..5429    +  CDS            SUMO: cleavable ubiquitin-like protein tag; S. cerevisiae SMT3 (truncated)
   5430..5753    +  CDS            Src (fragment): SRC_MOUSE - Experimental evidence at protein level: Swiss-Prot protein existence level 1. Non-receptor protein tyrosine kinase which is activated following engagement of many different classes of cellular receptors including immune response receptors, integrins and other adhesion receptors, receptor protein tyrosine kinases, G protein-coupled receptors as well as cytokine receptors. Participates in signaling pathways that control a diverse spectrum of biological activities including gene transcription, immune response, cell adhesion, cell cycle progression, apoptosis, migration, and transforma
   5830..5847    +  CDS            9xHis (fragment): 9xHis affinity tag
   5857..5906    +  CDS            SET1 (fragment): solubility-enhancement tag derived from T7 phage gene 10B
   5914..5961    +  terminator     T7 terminator: transcription terminator for bacteriophage T7 RNA polymerase
