[The description below was written by a language model from this plasmid's Addgene catalogue record and pLannotate feature annotations shown in this document.]
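Description:
pET28-His6-SUMO-cSrc-SH2-AviTag is a pET28-based bacterial expression plasmid of about 6 kb for producing the SH2 domain of human c-Src kinase in E. coli. It is selected with kanamycin through an aph(3')-Ia KanR gene and replicates from a ColE1/pBR322-type origin that, together with the rop gene and bom region, keeps it at low copy number. An f1 origin is also present. The backbone carries lacI under its own promoter, so the lac repressor acts on the lac operator placed directly downstream of the T7 promoter. Expression therefore depends on a host supplying T7 RNA polymerase and is induced with IPTG.

The open reading frame follows a T7 gene 10 ribosome binding site and begins with a 6xHis tag and a thrombin cleavage site. These are followed by a yeast SMT3-derived SUMO tag fused directly to the 324 bp SH2 coding segment, and transcription ends at the T7 terminator. The annotation software matched the SH2 segment to mouse Src, whereas the catalogue lists it as human. The catalogue also describes a C-terminal AviTag, which the feature table does not annotate explicitly; a short His-tag fragment is detected downstream of the insert. The AviTag allows site-specific biotinylation, which the depositor notes requires co-expression of BirA from a separate plasmid. The biotinylated domain can then be immobilised on streptavidin beads for binder selections, in the context of profiling SH2 sequence recognition by bacterial peptide display.

A second sequence record attached to this entry describes something quite different: a mammalian CMV-driven LAMP1–mCherry plasmid with an SV40 promoter-driven NeoR/KanR cassette. It does not match the catalogued construct and appears to belong to another plasmid.
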