Addgene plasmid #214230: pET28-His6-SUMO-cSrc-SH2-AviTag
Purpose: Bacterial expression of SH2 domain of the cSrc kinase with N-terminal Thrombin-cleavable 6xHis tag and SUMO and C-terminal AviTag for Streptavidin bead functionalization for binder selections
Depositing lab: Neel Shah. Depositing organization: Columbia University. Publication: High-throughput profiling of sequence recognition by tyrosine kinases and SH2 domains using bacterial peptide display. Li A, Voleti R, Lee M, Gagoski D, Shah NH. Elife. 2023 Mar 16;12:e82345. doi: 10.7554/eLife.82345. PubMed 36927728.
Backbone
  Vector backbone: pET28
  Backbone size w/o insert (bp): 5665
  Total vector size (bp): 5989
  Vector type: Bacterial Expression
Growth in bacteria
  Bacterial resistance: Kanamycin, 50 μg/mL
  Growth temperature: 37°C
  Growth strain: DH5alpha
  Copy number: Low Copy
Gene/Insert
  Gene/Insert name: cSrc kinase SH2 domain (alt name: Src-Homology 2 domain of Tyrosine-protein kinase cSrc)
  Species: H. sapiens (human)
  Insert size (bp): 324
  Entrez Gene: SRC (a.k.a. ASV, SRC1, THC6, c-SRC, p60-Src)
  Promoter: T7
  Tag / fusion protein: 6xHis (N terminal on backbone); SUMO (N terminal on backbone); AviTag (C terminal on backbone)
  Cloning method: Gibson Cloning
  Sequencing primers: 5′ T7 promotor; 3′ T7 terminator
Terms and licenses: Academic/Nonprofit Terms; Industry Terms: Not Available to Industry
Depositor comments: For efficient biotinylation needs to be expressed in E. coli expression strain containing the BirA expressing plasmid
How to cite: pET28-His6-SUMO-cSrc-SH2-AviTag was a gift from Neel Shah (Addgene plasmid # 214230 ; http://n2t.net/addgene:214230 ; RRID:Addgene_214230)
